>Addgene plasmid #25713 | pTZ U6+27 | addgene partial sequence | sequence record 31737 | 25713 with hU6-F
GCTGTTAGAGAGATAATTAGAATTAATTTGACTGTAAACACAAAGATATTAGTACAAAATACGTGACGTA
GAAAGTAATAATTTCTTGGGTAGTTTGCAGTTTTAAAATTATGTTTTAAAATGGACTATCATATGCTTAC
CGTAACTTGAAAGTATTTCGATTTCTTGGCTTTATATATCTTGTGGAAAGGACGAAACACCGTGCTCGCT
TCGGCAGCACATATACTAGTCGACGGGTCTAGAGCGGACTTCGGTCCGCTTTTTACTAGGACCTGCAGGC
ATGCAAGCTTGGCACTGGCCGTCGTTTTACAACGTCGTGACTGGGAAAACCCTGGCGTTACCCAACTTAA
TCGCCTTGCAGCACATCCCCCTTTCGCCAGCTGGCGTAATAGCGAAGAGGCCCGCACCGATCGCCCTTCC
CAACAGTTGCGCAGCCTGAATGGCGAATGGG
[124 nt withheld, positions 452-575]
C
[91 nt withheld, positions 577-667]
A
[49 nt withheld, positions 669-717]
CCTTTGACGTTGGAGTCCACGTTCTTT
[37 nt withheld, positions 745-781]
ACCCTATCTCGGTCTATTCTTTTGATTTATAAGGGATTTTGCCGATTTCGGCCTATTGGTTAAAAAATGA
GCTGATTTAACAAAAATTTAACGCGAATTTTAACAAAATATTAACGCTTAC
