[The description below was written by a language model from this plasmid's Addgene catalogue record.]
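Description:
pTZ U6+27 is a mammalian expression plasmid built on the pTZ18U backbone (about 3 kb without insert), designed for expressing small RNAs that are retained in the nucleus of mammalian cells. It is propagated in E. coli under ampicillin selection. The record lists copy number as unknown and provides no feature table, so backbone elements such as the origin of replication are not individually documented here. No mammalian selection marker is recorded.

The payload is a cassette derived from the human U6 small nuclear RNA gene (RNU6-1). According to the depositor comments, it was generated by PCR and spans from 265 nucleotides upstream of the U6 transcription start site through the first 27 nucleotides of the transcribed region, then was inserted by restriction enzyme cloning. The upstream portion supplies the U6 promoter, a type 3 RNA polymerase III promoter whose control elements lie upstream of the transcribed sequence. This makes it well suited to driving high-level synthesis of short, defined, non-polyadenylated RNAs. Because the first 27 nucleotides of U6 are retained, an RNA of interest cloned downstream is made as a chimeric transcript with a native U6 leader. In general, this leader segment is understood to carry the signal for the U6-type 5' cap, which favours transcript stability and nuclear retention. The record does not describe the downstream cloning sites or the terminator arrangement.

The stated purpose is nuclear expression of small RNAs, and the associated work concerns small therapeutic RNAs in human cell nuclei. The construct therefore serves as a recipient vector for inserting short RNA sequences to be tested in transfected mammalian cells.
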