Addgene plasmid #25713: pTZ U6+27
Purpose: for nuclear expression of small RNAs in mammalian cells
Depositing lab: David Engelke. Depositing organization: University of Michigan. Publication: Expression of small, therapeutic RNAs in human cell nuclei. Good PD, Krikos AJ, Li SX, Bertrand E, Lee NS, Giver L, Ellington A, Zaia JA, Rossi JJ, Engelke DR. Gene Ther. 1997 Jan . 4(1):45-54. 10.1038/sj.gt.3300354 PubMed 9068795.
Backbone
  Vector backbone: pTZ18U
  Backbone manufacturer: Bio-Rad
  Backbone size w/o insert (bp): 3000
  Vector type: Mammalian Expression
Growth in bacteria
  Bacterial resistance: Ampicillin, 100 μg/mL
  Growth temperature: 37°C
  Growth strain: DH5alpha
  Copy number: Unknown
Gene/Insert
  Gene/Insert name: U6 snRNP (alt name: U6)
  Species: H. sapiens (human)
  Entrez Gene: RNU6-1 (a.k.a. RNU6, RNU6A, U6, U6-1)
  Cloning method: Restriction Enzyme
  Sequencing primers: 5′ hU6-F (5'-GAGGGCCTATTTCCCATGATT-3'); 3′ M13_puc_F
Terms and licenses: Academic/Nonprofit Terms; Industry Terms: Not Available to Industry
Depositor comments: The U6+27 cassette was constructed by PCR amplification from 265 nucleotides upstream of the human U6 gene transcription initiation site through the first 27 nucleotides of the transcribed gene.
How to cite: pTZ U6+27 was a gift from David Engelke (Addgene plasmid # 25713 ; http://n2t.net/addgene:25713 ; RRID:Addgene_25713)
